Addgene plasmid #111428: pV1093
Purpose: CaCas9/gRNA Solo entry plasmid for cloning guides - contains stuffer with BsmBI sites - integrates at ENO1
Depositing lab: Gerald Fink. Depositing organization: Whitehead Institute for Biomedical Research. Publication: A CRISPR system permits genetic engineering of essential genes and gene families. Vyas VK, Barrasa MI, Fink GR. Sci Adv. 2015;1(3):e1500248. 10.1126/sciadv.1500248 PubMed 25977940.
Backbone
  Vector backbone: pV1088/pV1090
  Backbone manufacturer: Valmik Vyas
  Vector type: Yeast Expression, CRISPR
  Selectable markers: clonNAT
Growth in bacteria
  Bacterial resistance: Ampicillin, 100 μg/mL
  Growth temperature: 37°C
  Growth strain: DH5alpha
  Copy number: High Copy
Gene/Insert
  Gene/Insert name: CaCas9/sgRNA-BsmBI stuffer
  gRNA/shRNA sequence: sgRNA-BsmBI stuffer
  Species: Synthetic
  Cloning method: Gibson Cloning
Terms and licenses: Academic/Nonprofit Terms; Industry Terms: Not Available to Industry
How to cite: pV1093 was a gift from Gerald Fink (Addgene plasmid # 111428 ; http://n2t.net/addgene:111428 ; RRID:Addgene_111428)
