[The description below was written by a language model from this plasmid's Addgene catalogue record and pLannotate feature annotations shown in this document.]
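Description:
pV1093 is a 14.1 kb "Solo" CRISPR entry plasmid for genome engineering in Candida albicans, carrying both a Candida-adapted Cas9 (CaCas9) and a single guide RNA cassette on one integrating vector. It is built on the pV1088/pV1090 backbones by Gibson assembly and has a pBluescript-style bacterial framework. That framework comprises a high-copy ColE1/pUC origin, an ampicillin resistance gene with its own promoter, an f1 origin, and lacZα/lac promoter remnants flanked by T7 and T3 promoters. There is no yeast replication origin in the annotation, which fits the stated design of chromosomal integration at the ENO1 locus. Yeast transformants are selected with clonNAT (nourseothricin), resistance being provided by the annotated sat-1 streptothricin acetyltransferase gene.

The Cas9 open reading frame, matched to the Streptococcus pyogenes protein, is followed by a 3xFLAG epitope tag and the S. cerevisiae CYC1 terminator. The record does not name the promoter driving it, and the sequence between the EAF6 fragment and Cas9 is unannotated. Downstream, an S. pyogenes gRNA scaffold marks the guide cassette, where a stuffer bearing BsmBI sites sits in place of a targeting sequence. Digestion with this type IIS enzyme removes the stuffer so that a user-chosen guide can be cloned in. The guide promoter is also not identified, although two tRNA-like hits lie upstream of the scaffold. The C. albicans EAF6 fragment and the homology-based hits to yeast BNA5 and APS3 appear to be genomic flanking sequence, possibly including the integration-targeting arms, but the record does not say so. The plasmid serves as the starting vector for making guide-specific constructs to edit C. albicans genes, including essential genes and gene families.
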