Features (pLannotate 1.2.2; 21 found; start..end, strand, type, name):
     42..470     -  rep_origin     f1 ori (sequence partly withheld): f1 bacteriophage origin of replication; arrow indicates direction of (+) strand synthesis
    475..630     -  CDS            lacZα (fragment): LacZα fragment of β-galactosidase; lacZ fragment
    638..656     +  promoter       T7 promoter: promoter for bacteriophage T7 RNA polymerase
    684..1277    -  CDS            EAF6 (fragment): EAF6_CANAL - Protein inferred from homology: Swiss-Prot protein existence level 3. Component of the NuA4 histone acetyltransferase complex which is involved in transcriptional activation of selected genes principally by acetylation of nucleosomal histone H4 and H2A. The NuA4 complex is also involved in DNA repair (By similarity). From Candida albicans (strain SC5314 / ATCC MYA-2876) (Yeast).
   2243..6346    +  CDS            cas9: CAS9_STRP1 - Also known as csn1 From Streptococcus pyogenes serotype M1.
   6428..6493    +  CDS            3xFLAG: three tandem FLAG® epitope tags, followed by an enterokinase cleavage site
   6558..6805    +  terminator     CYC1 terminator: S. cerevisiae CYC1; transcription terminator for CYC1
   6976..7497    -  CDS            sat-1: STA_ECOLX - Protein inferred from homology: Swiss-Prot protein existence level 3. Involved in resistance to streptothricin, a broad-spectrum antibiotic produced by streptomycetes (PubMed:1850404). Detoxifies streptothricin via acetylation of the beta amino group of the first beta-lysyl moiety of streptothricin (By similarity). From Escherichia coli.
   8805..8892    -  ncRNA          tRNA: Accession: RF00005 - tRNA
   8901..8973    -  ncRNA          tRNA: Accession: RF00005 - tRNA
   9722..9797    +  misc_RNA       gRNA scaffold: guide RNA scaffold for the Streptococcus pyogenes CRISPR/Cas9 system
  10125..11486   -  CDS            BNA5: KYNU_YEAST - Experimental evidence at protein level: Swiss-Prot protein existence level 1. Catalyzes the cleavage of L-kynurenine (L-Kyn) and L-3- hydroxykynurenine (L-3OHKyn) into anthranilic acid (AA) and 3- hydroxyanthranilic acid (3-OHAA), respectively. From Saccharomyces cerevisiae (strain ATCC 204508 / S288c) (Baker's yeast).
  11773..11925   +  CDS            APS3 (fragment): AP3S_YEAST - Also known as YKS7. Experimental evidence at protein level: Swiss-Prot protein existence level 1. Part of the AP-3 complex, an adaptor-related complex which is not clathrin-associated. The complex is associated with the Golgi region as well as more peripheral structures. It facilitates the budding of vesicles from the Golgi membrane and may be directly involved in trafficking to the vacuole. Required for the transport via the ALP pathway, which directs the transport of the cargo proteins PHO8 and VAM3 to the vacuole. From Saccharomyces cerevisiae (strain ATCC 204508 / S288c) (Bake
  11929..11947   -  promoter       T3 promoter: promoter for bacteriophage T3 RNA polymerase
  11990..12012   -  protein_bind   lac operator (fragment): The lac repressor binds to the lac operator to inhibit transcription in E. coli. This inhibition can be relieved by adding lactose or isopropyl-β-D-thiogalactopyranoside (IPTG). lac repressor encoded by lacI
  12016..12046   -  promoter       lac promoter: promoter for the E. coli lac operon
  12061..12082   -  protein_bind   CAP binding site: CAP binding activates transcription in the presence of cAMP. E. coli catabolite activator protein
  12095..12187   -  CDS            lacI (fragment): lac repressor; lacI; The lac repressor binds to the lac operator to inhibit transcription in E. coli. This inhibition can be relieved by adding lactose or isopropyl-β-D-thiogalactopyranoside (IPTG).
  12370..12958   -  rep_origin     ori: high-copy-number ColE1/pMB1/pBR322/pUC origin of replication
  13129..13989   -  CDS            AmpR: β-lactamase; bla; confers resistance to ampicillin, carbenicillin, and related antibiotics
  13990..14094   -  promoter       AmpR promoter: bla
>Addgene plasmid #111428 | pV1093 | addgene full sequence | sequence record 212463 | Addgene NGS Result
GAAAAGTGCCACCTAAATTGTAAGCGTTAATATTTTGTTAAAATTCGCGTTAAATTTTTGTTAAATCAGC
TCATTTTTTAACCAATAGGCCGAAATCGGCAAAATCCCTTATAAATCAAAAGAATAGACCGAGATAGGGT
[37 nt withheld, positions 141-177]
AAAGAACGTGGACTCCAACGTCAAAGG
[49 nt withheld, positions 205-253]
T
[91 nt withheld, positions 255-345]
G
[124 nt withheld, positions 347-470]
CCCATTCGCCATTCAGGCTGCGCAACTGTTGGGAAGGGCGATCGGTGCGGGCCTCTTCGCTATTACGCCA
GCTGGCGAAAGGGGGATGTGCTGCAAGGCGATTAAGTTGGGTAACGCCAGGGTTTTCCCAGTCACGACGT
TGTAAAACGACGGCCAGTGAGCGCGCGTAATACGACTCACTATAGGGCGAATTGAGGCCTGCATGCGGTA
CCTGCCACTACTACCACTGGGAGTTTCGTTCTTCTCGATACTATTAGCTTTACTTCCTGCACTAGCAGTG
GTTGGATCAACAGAATCTTCATAATCATCAAAATCGTCTTTTGAAGACCCCCCGTTTGATGTATGGCCCT
GTCTTTTCATCAAACTTTTTATATAGTTGACTGAACTGAGGCTAAATATGTGATCATCTTCACTATAGAC
AATCTTTCTCTTATTTGCACCACCGCCACCACCAGTCTTTGAGAAATTCTCAAAACCTTTTACGATATTA
CCAAGCGGGCTCTCTTCGAAATAATCTATCTCTTTTTGATATATCGAATCCTCTAGCGTGGTTAGCTTTC
TAGTTAGTTCTTGCTTCTTAAGAATTTGCTGGATTAGTTTATTTTTCAATTCAACGTATTTCTCAGAGTC
ATCTTTAGATTTTGATGAAGATGTGCGTTCATTCGCTATATCCTTCTTGGTCGTGTCTTTTCGATCCTCC
TTGGCTGGCACTGAACTCGTCTTTTTTGGCGTTGCTGTTCCAGACAGACTTATCTCATTAGATTTGGAAC
TTGTGGGTTTAACATCATTTGCATCTTTAGTAGACATGATTGTGTAATACCGTGATTGTTTGTTTTGAAA
GGTCTGTCATATTTCTATCAATTTCAAAACAAAATGTTCATCAGAAAAAAGCCAAAAATGTCTCTTCTAG
CTTCTTAGTGGTGTCGCAAAATACACAATGTCGCTCAACAATCCACATTCCCGGCGCATAGCTCAAATCA
CATGACTACAGCTAACAATTACACAAAAAAATTCTCTTTTCGATGTAGCAACTATCTTCAACTAAAACAT
TTTCTCCTTCGGCCCATGATTGTCCTCCGGGTCGACAGCAAGCCGTTACAATTGAGATGGAAAGCGACCT
ACCTTCACTCGATAAGGTGCTTAATTGTACTTCATATAAATCTGGCCCGGATCTAAACAAATGAGTTCCA
TTAAGCCGTGGGTTCTCAATTAGGGTTTTTGTTTTTGATTTAGAAAAAAGAGATCAAGATTTGTTTACAG
GTGATGCCTTTTTTTAGAACTTATGCGTTGCAAAAGTTGACTAACGATTTCTATAAGGTGATCCACACTA
ATTATACAAACGTACAAACAGACATACTTTTCCTGCGTTCACCTGATGTTGGCCAGATTTCTCTCTTCAT
TGCATAGAACATAACCACACTAGGGCAACAGNAAAAAAAAAAAAAAAGTGCATCGGGAAGTTGTGTTCCA
TTCATTATATGTCTACTACTGCATATGAGTAGCCCACCCACCACCACCATAGTAAGTTTTTGTGTATGCG
CGCCGTCAGGTTATTTCATTTCTGAATTTTTCAACCACCTTACTCCCTTTATTGTTGATTGACAATTTTG
CTCACAGTAAGATCTTTTAGACTCCAATTAATATAAAATAAGTCTGATTTTCCAATTCCTGTTTTTTCTT
TTTTTTTCTGTTTCTATTTCTTTCCTTTTCTCCCTTTTTTTTAATTCTTCATTCAATCATCAATTGATAA
TTCAGGAATATTACAACCCGGGATGGATAAAAAGTATAGTATTGGTTTAGATATTGGTACTAACTCTGTG
GGTTGGGCAGTTATCACTGACGAATATAAAGTTCCATCAAAGAAATTTAAGGTGTTAGGTAACACTGACA
GACACTCAATAAAAAAGAATCTTATCGGTGCTCTTTTGTTCGACTCCGGTGAAACTGCCGAGGCTACACG
TTTAAAAAGAACAGCAAGAAGAAGATATACCCGTAGAAAAAATAGAATATGTTATTTACAAGAAATCTTT
TCTAATGAAATGGCTAAAGTTGATGATTCCTTTTTCCATAGATTGGAAGAGTCATTTTTGGTTGAAGAAG
ACAAAAAGCATGAGAGACATCCAATCTTTGGGAATATAGTTGATGAAGTGGCTTACCATGAAAAATATCC
TACCATTTATCATTTAAGAAAGAAATTGGTAGATTCAACTGATAAAGCTGACCTTAGATTAATCTATTTA
GCACTTGCCCATATGATTAAATTTAGAGGTCATTTTTTGATTGAAGGTGATTTGAACCCAGATAATTCTG
ACGTGGATAAATTATTTATTCAATTAGTCCAAACCTACAACCAATTATTTGAGGAAAATCCAATTAATGC
TAGTGGTGTCGATGCCAAAGCTATATTATCAGCCAGATTATCAAAATCTAGACGTTTGGAAAATTTGATT
GCCCAATTGCCAGGAGAAAAAAAGAATGGATTATTTGGAAACTTGATCGCATTATCATTGGGTTTGACAC
CAAATTTTAAATCTAATTTTGATTTAGCTGAAGATGCTAAATTACAATTATCAAAAGACACCTATGACGA
CGATTTGGACAATTTACTTGCTCAAATTGGTGATCAATATGCAGATTTGTTCTTAGCTGCTAAAAACTTA
TCTGATGCTATTTTGTTGTCTGATATTTTGAGAGTGAACACAGAAATAACCAAAGCTCCATTATCAGCAT
CTATGATCAAACGTTATGATGAACACCATCAGGATTTGACTTTATTGAAAGCTTTGGTGAGACAACAATT
GCCAGAGAAGTATAAAGAAATCTTTTTCGATCAATCTAAAAACGGGTATGCAGGTTATATTGATGGGGGT
GCCTCCCAAGAGGAATTTTACAAATTTATAAAACCTATTTTAGAAAAGATGGATGGGACTGAGGAACTTT
TGGTCAAATTGAACAGAGAAGATTTGTTACGTAAACAGAGAACTTTTGATAATGGTAGTATACCTCACCA
AATTCATTTGGGTGAGTTGCATGCAATTTTAAGAAGACAAGAAGATTTTTATCCATTTTTAAAAGATAAT
AGAGAAAAAATCGAGAAAATTTTAACCTTTAGAATTCCATACTATGTTGGGCCTTTGGCTAGAGGTAATT
CAAGATTTGCCTGGATGACACGTAAATCAGAAGAAACTATTACCCCTTGGAATTTTGAAGAGGTTGTTGA
TAAAGGAGCATCAGCACAGAGTTTTATTGAAAGAATGACCAATTTCGATAAAAACTTACCAAATGAAAAA
GTTTTACCAAAACATTCCTTGTTATACGAATATTTTACTGTTTACAATGAACTTACAAAGGTTAAATATG
TTACTGAAGGTATGCGTAAGCCAGCCTTTTTATCTGGAGAACAGAAAAAGGCAATAGTTGATTTATTGTT
TAAAACAAATAGAAAAGTTACTGTTAAACAATTAAAAGAAGATTACTTTAAGAAAATTGAATGTTTTGAT
TCAGTTGAAATCAGTGGTGTTGAAGACAGATTTAATGCTAGTTTAGGAACTTACCATGATTTACTTAAAA
TTATCAAAGATAAAGATTTCTTGGATAACGAAGAAAATGAAGACATTTTAGAAGACATTGTTTTAACCTT
AACTTTATTCGAAGATAGAGAGATGATTGAAGAACGTTTGAAGACTTATGCACATTTGTTTGACGATAAA
GTGATGAAACAGTTGAAAAGAAGACGTTATACTGGATGGGGTAGATTGTCTCGTAAATTGATCAATGGAA
TTAGAGATAAACAAAGTGGTAAAACTATCTTGGACTTTTTGAAATCTGACGGATTTGCTAATAGAAATTT
CATGCAATTGATCCACGACGATAGTTTGACATTTAAAGAAGACATCCAAAAGGCCCAAGTGAGTGGGCAA
GGTGATTCATTACATGAACATATTGCAAATTTAGCCGGATCTCCTGCTATTAAGAAAGGGATATTACAAA
CTGTTAAAGTTGTGGATGAATTAGTGAAAGTAATGGGAAGACATAAACCTGAAAACATTGTCATTGAGAT
GGCAAGAGAAAATCAAACTACACAAAAAGGACAGAAAAATAGTAGAGAACGTATGAAAAGAATAGAAGAG
GGTATTAAAGAATTGGGTAGTCAAATATTGAAAGAACACCCAGTGGAAAATACCCAGTTGCAAAATGAAA
AATTATATCTTTACTACCTTCAAAATGGACGTGATATGTATGTTGATCAGGAATTAGATATAAATAGACT
TTCAGATTATGATGTAGATCATATAGTTCCACAATCTTTCTTGAAAGATGATTCCATAGACAATAAAGTA
TTAACTAGAAGTGATAAAAATAGAGGTAAAAGTGATAATGTCCCAAGTGAGGAAGTCGTCAAAAAGATGA
AAAATTACTGGCGTCAACTTTTGAATGCTAAATTAATTACTCAAAGAAAATTTGATAATTTGACTAAAGC
AGAAAGAGGTGGGCTTTCTGAATTAGATAAAGCCGGGTTCATTAAAAGACAATTGGTCGAAACTAGACAA
ATTACTAAACATGTTGCCCAAATTTTAGATTCCCGTATGAACACTAAGTATGACGAAAATGATAAGTTAA
TACGTGAGGTTAAAGTCATTACTTTAAAATCAAAACTTGTCTCTGATTTCAGAAAGGATTTCCAATTCTA
TAAAGTTAGAGAAATTAATAATTATCATCATGCTCATGATGCATATTTGAATGCTGTAGTTGGAACTGCT
TTAATCAAGAAATACCCTAAATTAGAATCTGAATTTGTATATGGTGATTACAAAGTCTATGATGTTAGAA
AGATGATTGCTAAATCAGAACAAGAAATTGGTAAAGCTACAGCTAAATACTTCTTTTACTCTAACATTAT
GAATTTCTTTAAAACAGAAATTACTTTGGCAAACGGTGAAATTAGAAAAAGACCTCTTATTGAAACAAAT
GGTGAGACTGGAGAGATAGTTTGGGACAAAGGGCGTGATTTCGCTACTGTTAGAAAAGTTTTATCAATGC
CACAAGTTAACATTGTAAAGAAAACAGAGGTTCAAACTGGTGGTTTCTCAAAAGAAAGTATTTTGCCTAA
AAGAAATAGTGATAAATTGATTGCCAGAAAAAAGGATTGGGATCCAAAGAAATATGGTGGTTTCGACTCA
CCAACCGTAGCCTATTCTGTTTTGGTTGTGGCAAAGGTTGAAAAGGGTAAAAGTAAAAAGCTTAAATCAG
TAAAAGAACTTTTGGGTATTACAATAATGGAAAGAAGTTCCTTTGAAAAGAACCCTATTGATTTTTTGGA
AGCTAAAGGTTATAAGGAAGTAAAGAAGGACTTAATAATCAAATTGCCTAAATATTCTTTATTTGAATTA
GAAAATGGGAGAAAAAGAATGTTGGCTTCTGCTGGAGAATTGCAAAAGGGTAATGAATTAGCATTGCCTT
CCAAATATGTTAACTTCTTGTATTTAGCTTCACACTATGAAAAGTTGAAAGGGTCACCAGAAGATAACGA
GCAAAAACAATTATTTGTTGAACAACACAAACACTACTTAGATGAGATTATAGAACAAATTAGTGAATTC
AGTAAAAGAGTGATATTAGCTGATGCAAATTTAGATAAAGTTTTGTCAGCCTATAACAAACATAGAGATA
AGCCAATTAGAGAACAAGCAGAAAACATTATTCACTTATTTACCCTTACCAATTTAGGAGCACCTGCTGC
TTTCAAGTATTTTGATACAACAATTGATCGTAAAAGATATACCTCAACAAAAGAAGTCTTAGACGCCACC
TTAATTCATCAATCAATCACTGGATTGTATGAGACAAGAATTGATTTGTCTCAATTGGGTGGTGATGAAG
GGGCTGATCCTAAGAAGAAAAGAAAAGTTGATCCAAAGAAAAAGCGTAAGGTGGATCCTAAGAAAAAGAG
AAAGGTTGACTACAAAGACCATGACGGTGATTATAAAGATCATGACATCGACTACAAGGATGACGATGAC
AAGTGATAATGACTGCAGAGATCCATCGACCTGCCGCCAAGCTAATTCCGGGCGAATTTCTGTCGAGTCA
TGTAATTAGTTATGTCACGCTTACATTCACGCCCTCCCCCCACATCCGCTCTAACCGAAAAGGAAGGAGT
TAGACAACCTGAAGTCTAGGTCCCTATTTATTTTTTTATAGTTATGTTAGTATTAAGAACGTTATTTATA
TTTCAAATTTTTCTTTTTTTTCTGTACAGACGCGTGTACGCATGTAACATTATACTGAAAACCTTGCTTG
AGAAGGTTTTGGGACGCTCGAAGGCTTTAATTTGCGGCCGGGCCCCCCCTAACTCAAGTACAACAGATCT
GGACCACCTTTGATTGTAAATAGTAATAATTACCACCCTTATCTAATTATTTATTTAACTTATTTATTTA
TTTATTATACATATATACAAACCTAATAAAGTGAAAATCTCCCCCTTCACACTTCACATATGTTAGGCGT
CATCCTGTGCTCCCGAGAACCAGTACCAGTACATCGCTGTTTCGTTCGAGACTTGAGGTCTAGTTTTATA
CGTGAAGAGGTCAATGCCGCCGAGAGTAAAGCCACATTTTGCGTACAAATTGCAGGCAGGTACATTGTTC
GTTTGTGTCTCTAATCGTATGCCAAGGAGCTGTCTGCTTAGTGCCCACTTTTTCGCAAATTCGATGAGAC
TGTGCGCGACTCCTTTGCCTCGGTGCGTGTGCGACACAACAATGTGTTCGATAGAGGCTAGATCGTTCCA
TGTTGAGTTGAGTTCAATCTTCCCGACAAGCTCTTGGTCGATGAATGCGCCATAGCAAGCAGAGTCTTCA
TCAGAGTCATCATCTGAGATGTAATCCTTCCGGTAGGGGCTCACACTTCTGGTAGATAGTTCAAAGCCTT
GGTCGGATAGGTGCACATCGAACACTTCACGAACAATGAAATGGTTCTCAGCATCCAATGTTTCCGCCAC
CTGCTCAGGGATCACCGAAATTTTCATATGAGAACCGTTATCGATAACTAAAGCAGCAACTTCTTCTATA
AAAATGGGTTAGTATGACAGTCATTTAAATAAGGAATTTTTCAGTTGGCTTGGTTTCAATTCAATGTTCG
TTTTTTTTTTTCTTGCTGTGTTTGTGTTTGTGTTGTTTATAGTTGTGTGCACTGATCGTCGAAAAAAAAA
ATTCATAGTGAGCCGGGAAATCTGTATAGCCCAGATAACAACACAAGTCCAAACTAGAAACTCGTCAAAC
ACCAAAAGCAATGTTGAATCAATTGCCTTGCACAAGTACACGTAGGAAAACATAAAACATTGCAATTTTG
AATATTGAGCCTTTTGTCGTAACATTGATTGATAGGATTACTCACCGAATGGTTTTGAAACCACTGCCGA
CAGATCAATCAATCAATCAAAAAACGTGAACTTTGAAAAAGGGGAAGAACAGATACATTGAAGTTAGCCA
TTTCCACTGATCGTCACAACATATCTGATAAATTACTTTCAAAATTATAAGCTGATGTGTGTGTATTATT
AATGTGACAGTAACATCCCAAACGAGAAATATTATCTCGACAACAAAAAAGTTTGATCTGAATTGAAAAT
GAAGTTTTCCCACCCTACCCATTTGTCATATTGAAACCAATCAACTGATTAATCAATCAATTAGAATTGA
AGCTAAACTAAAACATACCACCGTCCATTTTGAATGATTATATTTTTTTAATATTAATATCGAGATAATG
TTTCTAAGAAAGAAAGAAAACCAGGAGTGAAAATTAGAAAAGGAAAGGAAAGAAAAAAAGAAAAATCTGA
AAATATATAAAAAAAAATTGTTTCGTTGGCAATAAATCTTGGTGAGAACAGCGACCGAAAGCAAATAAGA
ACAAAATATGAGTGTATTACGTTGAACAACTAATTAACGTGTGTGTATGGATCTTTTTTTCTTTTTTCTC
TTTAACCGACTATAAACAACAAACATTTTTGGGCAGTGCACACACTACTTAATATACACAGCATAAATTA
CACGATTAGAAACAAATTAGCTTATTAAAATAACCTAATCAAACCGAATATTTTATGGTATTATGAGTAA
ACTATATAATATAAATAGCACACACCCACAACAACAACAAAGGAAAACTAAAAGGTTTTTTCTTTTTGAA
AAGATCGTTTTCTTTATTATTCTCTAGTTTTGACGGCGGCCGCAGTGATTAGACTTAGTCCGTTCAAATC
AAGCACAACTCTGTTCATTGTTTCAACAAGAATTAATTCAAAAACAGGTTCGGTGCATAATTTGCAAAAA
AATATTGCAGCTTCTGTGGCTCGAACACAGTACCTCCAGATTTCAGGTTTGAAATACTTCAGTCTGACGC
TCTCCCAGATGAGCTAAAGCTGCAATAAGAAAACCCACGCCGGGATTCGAACCCGGAATCCTTTGATTAG
AAGTCAAAAGCGATAACCATTTCGCCACGCAGGCCTACTTGATGGGTTTGTAAATGGTCTACTTTTTCAG
ACCTAACAGAAATTTTAATGAAAGTCATATTCTTATACAATAAAACTGTGTCATAAAAGCAGATATTCGA
CTTTCGTAGATTATATAGGACCCAAGAACTAAAATTTAATGCCATATTATGCATTTTTAATCTGTAAAAG
TGTTGTTTCCAACCTATCACAAGTACGTTCTTGTAACTTGTGTTTGTAGGGTTGCAAATGAATCATAACA
ACATCTCAACAGAACATGTATAGCAAAGCTTAGTATAAAATCAGTGTTTTGAGAGGCAATCCAAGAATGT
TTACATCAAAGTTTCAATAAATATCGACCGAAACTGAAAATCTTTTTAGGTTATTGTTCACTTTTTTGTA
AATATTTAAACATTTTTTGGACCTAAAAAAATACAAGCACCAATTACGTACCAAGAAGCATCTAATCAAC
TCCCAGATCACCACTATACATTTAAAAGTCATTGGTCAATAACTATACTCGAGTATTGCCTCATCAAAGA
AACAATCAAATATTATAGATACTCACTCCATCACGTGATAATTTCACTGGTATGGAAAAGTGGAAAATTT
TATAAAAAAAAATTTGATGCCTTTGGCATAGCTGAAACTTCGGCCCAATAGGATTGGAGAATATGTTTTC
GCAGCGTTCTTACAATTAAATTGTGGTGGAAGTTCGAGACTTGCGTAAACTATTTTTAATTTGGAGACGG
AATTCCGTCTCGTTTTAGAGCTAGAAATAGCAAGTTAAAATAAGGCTAGTCCGTTATCAACTTGAAAAAG
TGGCACCGAGTCGGTGCTTTTTTTCTCGAGTTTTTTTATCGAGTGTTTAAGGATAATGATAACTGAAGAG
AAGAATTAGTTTTGCCGCCACCGCGGGTTTGCCTCTGATTAAATAAAAAAAAGCTGGTGCTTTTTTTTCT
TTTATAGGAACATCTTGAATATATGAACTAATTAAATGATAATTTTTTACCCATCTTTACTCTTAATCAC
TGAGCTGCAGTCAAAGAAAAAGGGATACAGCACCTGGTGAAGAGATGAACGGAGACTAACTTAGACGCGT
TGATTCTTTTCAATTGCACATTTTATTAATCGATGCTAACGTCTATTTACATATATTCTTTAGAGATATT
ATCTAGGGCTTCAAATAATCTCTGGACAGCAATAAAAGTCTCTTCAAAAGTATTGTATAACGGCAATGGG
GCTAATCTGATTACATCTGGTCTTCTTTCGTCACAGATTATAGCATGATCATGCAAGTACGCATTAACTC
GTTCCATGACGTTCTTGCCCTTTTCATCGAAATGCGGTTGAAACATAATGGACAATTGACATCCTCTTTC
AGCTGGATTCAAAGGAGTTAAAATTTTAAACCCAAATTTGGAGTTTGATGTACTGGATTGTGGTATGTAA
TACTTGGAATTCGTCAATAGATCCTGTAAAAATTGAGTCAAAGCAACACTTTTTTCACGAAGTTTAGATA
CTCCACCCACTTTAGCATACACTTCCAATGACGACTTCACAGCAACAACATCAAGAACAGAAGGATTTGA
CTGTCTGTAAGAAAGAGCCGAGTTTATTGGATCAAACTCTTCTAACATTTTGAATCGTTCTTGGGAGTTA
TTGCCCCACCAACCAGCTAGTCTAGGAACGAAACTGCTCTTCTTGTTCTCTATAGTGTATTTTTCATGCA
CAAAAATTCCACCTATGGCTCCAGGTCCCGAGTTTAAATATTTGTAGGAACACCAAGCAGCAAAATCTAC
TCCCCAATCATGTAAATTTAATGGAACATTCCCAACTGCATGGGCAAGATCCCACCCAACTTTAATTTGT
TGGCTCTTTTCCTTAGCGTATTTAGTTATTTCCTCTATCTTGAAAAATTGACCAGTGTAGTATTGGATAC
CAGGAAAACACACTAGAGCCAATTCATCCAGGTTCTCATCTATAGCCTTGATTATTCTTTCTGTTTTAAT
ATAAGTTTCACCAGGTTGAACTTCCAATTGAATCAAATGTTTCTCGTCGTATCCGAACAATTTAACAATG
TTCAAAAATGCATAGTAGTCAGAAGGAAATGCTTGTTTTTCAAATAAAATTTTGGTTCTTTTCCCCTCAG
GTTTGTAAAAATGGATCAACAATGCATTCAAGTTTGCTGTTAAAGAACCCATAACTGCAACTTCGTTTTC
CTTTGCACCAACAATGGGGGCTATTAATGGTAATAAGGGTAAATCGATGTCTACCCACGGTGTTAACAGT
TTGTCAGGATGATTGAAATGAGACTCAACCCCTCGTTCAACCCATGCATTCAATTCATCATTGATAGCTT
TCTTTGTATTCTTAGGCATCAACCCAAGAGAGTTTCCACATAAATAAATAGACTCAGTTGATGACTCATA
TTTATTATTTTTGATACCTAATGATCCAAAAGTTGGTATGGCAAACTCATTTTTAAAAGTTGGGAACTTT
TTGTCCAATTTCTTTGCCTCGGCTAATGACATCTGATAATAAAATGGGGTTGGAGTAGTTGGTGGTATAA
CCGGAGAGATAGAATTGAAGAAAAAAATCGGAAACAACAAAAAAAGTTGATACCCAGTATTATGTGGGAG
ATAATTGCGAATGGTGGAAAAAAAAAAGACGCCTTTGGGCCTCAACAACAATTCTAACAGCTTGAGAGCT
TTACAATCGAGAAACTATGATTCATTCCGTTTTAATATGTATGTACTTAGTAAACTCGTGAATTTTATTT
GTGGTCTACTTTAGTACTAACATAATCATTGGATAGTCAATAATGATGGTCTTCCGAGACTAATGAAATT
CTATACCAAAGTCGATATTCCAACACAGAAATTGCTCTTGCAACAAGTGCACCTGTTGATATCTACTAGA
TCAGCACAAGAGTGTTCGGAGCTCGCATGCAGGCCTCAGCTTTTGTTCCCTTTAGTGAGGGTTAATTGCG
CGCTTGGCGTAATCATGGTCATAGCTGTTTCCTGTGTGAAATTGTTATCCGCTCACAATTCCACACAACA
TACGAGCCGGGAGCATAAAGTGTAAAGCCTGGGGTGCCTAATGAGTGAGCTAACTCACATTAATTGCGTT
GCGCTCACTGCCCGCTTTCCAGTCGGGAAACCTGTCGTGCCAGCTGCATTAATGAATCGGCCAACGCGCG
GGGAGAGGCGGTTTGCGTATTGGGCGCTCTTCCGCTTCCTCGCTCACTGACTCGCTGCGCTCGGTCGTTC
GGCTGCGGCGAGCGGTATCAGCTCACTCAAAGGCGGTAATACGGTTATCCACAGAATCAGGGGATAACGC
AGGAAAGAACATGTGAGCAAAAGGCCAGCAAAAGGCCAGGAACCGTAAAAAGGCCGCGTTGCTGGCGTTT
TTCCATAGGCTCCGCCCCCCTGACGAGCATCACAAAAATCGACGCTCAAGTCAGAGGTGGCGAAACCCGA
CAGGACTATAAAGATACCAGGCGTTTCCCCCTGGAAGCTCCCTCGTGCGCTCTCCTGTTCCGACCCTGCC
GCTTACCGGATACCTGTCCGCCTTTCTCCCTTCGGGAAGCGTGGCGCTTTCTCATAGCTCACGCTGTAGG
TATCTCAGTTCGGTGTAGGTCGTTCGCTCCAAGCTGGGCTGTGTGCACGAACCCCCCGTTCAGCCCGACC
GCTGCGCCTTATCCGGTAACTATCGTCTTGAGTCCAACCCGGTAAGACACGACTTATCGCCACTGGCAGC
AGCCACTGGTAACAGGATTAGCAGAGCGAGGTATGTAGGCGGTGCTACAGAGTTCTTGAAGTGGTGGCCT
AACTACGGCTACACTAGAAGAACAGTATTTGGTATCTGCGCTCTGCTGAAGCCAGTTACCTTCGGAAAAA
GAGTTGGTAGCTCTTGATCCGGCAAACAAACCACCGCTGGTAGCGGTGGTTTTTTTGTTTGCAAGCAGCA
GATTACGCGCAGAAAAAAAGGATCTCAAGAAGATCCTTTGATCTTTTCTACGGGGTCTGACGCTCAGTGG
AACGAAAACTCACGTTAAGGGATTTTGGTCATGAGATTATCAAAAAGGATCTTCACCTAGATCCTTTTAA
ATTAAAAATGAAGTTTTAAATCAATCTAAAGTATATATGAGTAAACTTGGTCTGACAGTTACCAATGCTT
AATCAGTGAGGCACCTATCTCAGCGATCTGTCTATTTCGTTCATCCATAGTTGCCTGACTCCCCGTCGTG
TAGATAACTACGATACGGGAGGGCTTACCATCTGGCCCCAGTGCTGCAATGATACCGCGAGACCCACGCT
CACCGGCTCCAGATTTATCAGCAATAAACCAGCCAGCCGGAAGGGCCGAGCGCAGAAGTGGTCCTGCAAC
TTTATCCGCCTCCATCCAGTCTATTAATTGTTGCCGGGAAGCTAGAGTAAGTAGTTCGCCAGTTAATAGT
TTGCGCAACGTTGTTGCCATTGCTACAGGCATCGTGGTGTCACGCTCGTCGTTTGGTATGGCTTCATTCA
GCTCCGGTTCCCAACGATCAAGGCGAGTTACATGATCCCCCATGTTGTGCAAAAAAGCGGTTAGCTCCTT
CGGTCCTCCGATCGTTGTCAGAAGTAAGTTGGCCGCAGTGTTATCACTCATGGTTATGGCAGCACTGCAT
AATTCTCTTACTGTCATGCCATCCGTAAGATGCTTTTCTGTGACTGGTGAGTACTCAACCAAGTCATTCT
GAGAATAGTGTATGCGGCGACCGAGTTGCTCTTGCCCGGCGTCAATACGGGATAATACCGCGCCACATAG
CAGAACTTTAAAAGTGCTCATCATTGGAAAACGTTCTTCGGGGCGAAAACTCTCAAGGATCTTACCGCTG
TTGAGATCCAGTTCGATGTAACCCACTCGTGCACCCAACTGATCTTCAGCATCTTTTACTTTCACCAGCG
TTTCTGGGTGAGCAAAAACAGGAAGGCAAAATGCCGCAAAAAAGGGAATAAGGGCGACACGGAAATGTTG
AATACTCATACTCTTCCTTTTTCAATATTATTGAAGCATTTATCAGGGTTATTGTCTCATGAGCGGATAC
ATATTTGAATGTATTTAGAAAAATAAACAAATAGGGGTTCCGCGCACATTTCCCC
